Addgene plasmid #61993: Emerin pEGFP-C1 (637)
Purpose: mammalian expression of nuclear envelope transmembrane protein
Depositing lab: Eric Schirmer. Depositing organization: University of Edinburgh. Publication: System analysis shows distinct mechanisms and common principles of nuclear envelope protein dynamics. Zuleger N, Kelly DA, Richardson AC, Kerr AR, Goldberg MW, Goryachev AB, Schirmer EC. J Cell Biol. 2011 Apr 4;193(1):109-23. doi: 10.1083/jcb.201009068. Epub 2011 Mar 28. PubMed 21444689.
Backbone
  Vector backbone: pEGFP-C1
  Backbone manufacturer: unknown
  Vector type: Mammalian Expression
Growth in bacteria
  Bacterial resistance: Kanamycin, 50 μg/mL
  Growth temperature: 37°C
  Growth strain: DH5alpha
  Copy number: High Copy
Gene/Insert
  Gene/Insert name: Emerin (alt name: EMD)
  Species: H. sapiens (human)
  Entrez Gene: EMD (a.k.a. EDMD, LEMD5, STA)
  Promoter: CMV
  Tag / fusion protein: EGFP (N terminal on backbone)
  Cloning method: Restriction Enzyme; 5′ cloning site XhoI (not destroyed); 3′ cloning site BamHI (not destroyed)
  Sequencing primers: 5′ EGFP-C; 3′ mRFP1-R
Terms and licenses: Academic/Nonprofit Terms; Industry Terms: Not Available to Industry
How to cite: Emerin pEGFP-C1 (637) was a gift from Eric Schirmer (Addgene plasmid # 61993 ; http://n2t.net/addgene:61993 ; RRID:Addgene_61993)
