[The description below was written by a language model from this plasmid's Addgene catalogue record and pLannotate feature annotations shown in this document.]
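Description:
Emerin pEGFP-C1 (637) is a mammalian expression plasmid built on the pEGFP-C1 backbone that produces human emerin (EMD), an integral protein of the nuclear envelope, fused at its N terminus to EGFP. The human cytomegalovirus immediate early enhancer and promoter drive a single open reading frame in which the EGFP coding sequence is followed by a short remnant of the multiple cloning site and then the emerin coding sequence, which was inserted between XhoI and BamHI sites that both remain intact. Transcripts are terminated by the SV40 polyadenylation signal. The short "large T antigen" fragment annotated just upstream of that signal is most likely a match to SV40-derived flanking sequence in the backbone rather than a functional element.

The plasmid is maintained in E. coli at high copy through a ColE1/pUC-type origin and is selected with kanamycin. The Tn5 aminoglycoside phosphotransferase (NeoR/KanR) gene serves a dual role. A bacterial bla-type promoter expresses it in E. coli, while the adjacent SV40 enhancer/early promoter and an HSV TK polyadenylation signal allow its expression in mammalian cells, where it can confer G418 resistance for selecting stable transfectants. An f1 origin is also present, permitting single-stranded DNA production. The small ble and bGH poly(A) fragments in the annotation appear to be partial sequence matches, not working parts.

The record gives the purpose as mammalian expression of a nuclear envelope transmembrane protein. The associated study concerns nuclear envelope protein dynamics, consistent with use of the fluorescent fusion to visualise emerin localisation and mobility in live cells.
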