Features (pLannotate 1.2.2; 16 found; start..end, strand, type, name):
      1..304     +  enhancer       CMV enhancer: human cytomegalovirus immediate early enhancer
    305..508     +  promoter       CMV promoter: human cytomegalovirus (CMV) immediate early promoter
    553..1269    +  CDS            EGFP: EGFP is a basic (constitutively fluorescent) green fluorescent protein published in 1996, derived from Aequorea victoria. It is reported to be a rapidly-maturing weak dimer with moderate acid sensitivity.
   1270..1289    +  misc_feature   MCS (fragment): multiple cloning site
   1291..2052    +  CDS            EMD: EMD_HUMAN - Also known as EDMD, STA. Experimental evidence at protein level: Swiss-Prot protein existence level 1. Stabilizes and promotes the formation of a nuclear actin cortical network. Stimulates actin polymerization in vitro by binding and stabilizing the pointed end of growing filaments. Inhibits beta- catenin activity by preventing its accumulation in the nucleus. Acts by influencing the nuclear accumulation of beta-catenin through a CRM1- dependent export pathway. Links centrosomes to the nuclear envelope via a microtubule association. EMD and BAF are cooperative cofactors of HIV-1 in
   2077..2161    +  CDS            large T antigen (fragment): large T antigen from SV40 (simian virus 40)
   2184..2305    +  polyA_signal   SV40 poly(A) signal: SV40 polyadenylation signal
   2339..2767    -  rep_origin     f1 ori (sequence partly withheld): f1 bacteriophage origin of replication; arrow indicates direction of (+) strand synthesis
   2794..2898    +  promoter       AmpR promoter: bla
   2900..3257    +  promoter       SV40 promoter: SV40 enhancer and early promoter
   3292..4086    +  CDS            NeoR/KanR: aminoglycoside phosphotransferase from Tn5; aph(3')-II (or nptII); confers resistance to neomycin, kanamycin, and G418 (Geneticin®)
   4107..4259    +  CDS            ble (fragment): BLE_KLEPN - Experimental evidence at protein level: Swiss-Prot protein existence level 1. Binding protein with a strong affinity to the bleomycin family of antibiotics. Binds to CL990; an antimitotic-antibiotic compound. From Klebsiella pneumoniae.
   4318..4365    +  polyA_signal   HSV TK poly(A) signal: herpes simplex virus thymidine kinase polyadenylation signal (Cole and Stacy, 1985)
   4456..4472    -  polyA_signal   bGH poly(A) signal (fragment): bovine growth hormone polyadenylation signal
   4694..5282    +  rep_origin     ori: high-copy-number ColE1/pMB1/pBR322/pUC origin of replication
   5397..5456    +  enhancer       CMV enhancer (fragment): human cytomegalovirus immediate early enhancer
>Addgene plasmid #61993 | Emerin pEGFP-C1 (637) | addgene full sequence | sequence record 314150 | Addgene NGS Result
CGTTACATAACTTACGGTAAATGGCCCGCCTGGCTGACCGCCCAACGACCCCCGCCCATTGACGTCAATA
ATGACGTATGTTCCCATAGTAACGCCAATAGGGACTTTCCATTGACGTCAATGGGTGGAGTATTTACGGT
AAACTGCCCACTTGGCAGTACATCAAGTGTATCATATGCCAAGTACGCCCCCTATTGACGTCAATGACGG
TAAATGGCCCGCCTGGCATTATGCCCAGTACATGACCTTATGGGACTTTCCTACTTGGCAGTACATCTAC
GTATTAGTCATCGCTATTACCATGGTGATGCGGTTTTGGCAGTACATCAATGGGCGTGGATAGCGGTTTG
ACTCACGGGGATTTCCAAGTCTCCACCCCATTGACGTCAATGGGAGTTTGTTTTGGCACCAAAATCAACG
GGACTTTCCAAAATGTCGTAACAACTCCGCCCCATTGACGCAAATGGGCGGTAGGCGTGTACGGTGGGAG
GTCTATATAAGCAGAGCTGGTTTAGTGAACCGTCAGATCCGCTAGCGCTACCGGTCGCCACCATGGTGAG
CAAGGGCGAGGAGCTGTTCACCGGGGTGGTGCCCATCCTGGTCGAGCTGGACGGCGACGTAAACGGCCAC
AAGTTCAGCGTGTCCGGCGAGGGCGAGGGCGATGCCACCTACGGCAAGCTGACCCTGAAGTTCATCTGCA
CCACCGGCAAGCTGCCCGTGCCCTGGCCCACCCTCGTGACCACCCTGACCTACGGCGTGCAGTGCTTCAG
CCGCTACCCCGACCACATGAAGCAGCACGACTTCTTCAAGTCCGCCATGCCCGAAGGCTACGTCCAGGAG
CGCACCATCTTCTTCAAGGACGACGGCAACTACAAGACCCGCGCCGAGGTGAAGTTCGAGGGCGACACCC
TGGTGAACCGCATCGAGCTGAAGGGCATCGACTTCAAGGAGGACGGCAACATCCTGGGGCACAAGCTGGA
GTACAACTACAACAGCCACAACGTCTATATCATGGCCGACAAGCAGAAGAACGGCATCAAGGTGAACTTC
AAGATCCGCCACAACATCGAGGACGGCAGCGTGCAGCTCGCCGACCACTACCAGCAGAACACCCCCATCG
GCGACGGCCCCGTGCTGCTGCCCGACAACCACTACCTGAGCACCCAGTCCGCCCTGAGCAAAGACCCCAA
CGAGAAGCGCGATCACATGGTCCTGCTGGAGTTCGTGACCGCCGCCGGGATCACTCTCGGCATGGACGAG
CTGTACAAGTCCGGACTCAGATCTCGAGCCATGGACAACTACGCAGATCTTTCGGATACCGAGCTGACCA
CCTTGCTGCGCCGGTACAACATCCCGCACGGGCCTGTAGTAGGATCAACTCGTAGGCTTTACGAGAAGAA
GATCTTCGAGTACGAGACCCAGAGGCGGCGGCTCTCGCCCCCCAGCTCGTCCGCCGCCTCCTCTTATAGC
TTCTCTGACTTGAATTCGACTAGAGGGGATGCAGATATGTATGATCTTCCCAAGAAAGAGGACGCTTTAC
TCTACCAGAGCAAGGGCTACAATGACGACTACTATGAAGAGAGCTACTTCACCACCAGGACTTATGGGGA
GCCCGAGTCTGCCGGCCCGTCCAGGGCTGTCCGCCAGTCAGTGACTTCATTCCCAGATGCTGACGCTTTC
CATCACCAGGTGCATGATGACGATCTTTTGTCTTCTTCTGAAGAGGAGTGCAAGGATAGGGAACGCCCCA
TGTACGGCCGGGACAGTGCCTACCAGAGCATCACGCACTACCGCCCTGTTTCAGCCTCCAGGAGCTCCCT
GGACCTGTCCTATTATCCTACTTCCTCCTCCACCTCTTTTATGTCCTCCTCATCATCTTCCTCTTCATGG
CTCACCCGCCGTGCCATCCGGCCTGAAAACCGTGCTCCTGGGGCTGGGCTGGGCCAGGATCGCCAGGTCC
CGCTCTGGGGCCAGCTGCTGCTTTTCCTGGTCTTTGTGATCGTCCTCTTCTTCATTTACCACTTCATGCA
GGCTGAAGAAGGCAACCCCTTCTAGGATCCACCGGATCTAGATAACTGATCATAATCAGCCATACCACAT
TTGTAGAGGTTTTACTTGCTTTAAAAAACCTCCCACACCTCCCCCTGAACCTGAAACATAAAATGAATGC
AATTGTTGTTGTTAACTTGTTTATTGCAGCTTATAATGGTTACAAATAAAGCAATAGCATCACAAATTTC
ACAAATAAAGCATTTTTTTCACTGCATTCTAGTTGTGGTTTGTCCAAACTCATCAATGTATCTTAACGCG
TAAATTGTAAGCGTTAATATTTTGTTAAAATTCGCGTTAAATTTTTGTTAAATCAGCTCATTTTTTAACC
AATAGGCCGAAATCGGCAAAATCCCTTATAAATCAAAAGAATAGACCGAGATAGGGT
[37 nt withheld, positions 2438-2474]
AAAGAACGTGGACTCCAACGTCAAAGG
[49 nt withheld, positions 2502-2550]
T
[91 nt withheld, positions 2552-2642]
G
[124 nt withheld, positions 2644-2767]
CAGGTGGCACTTTTCGGGGAAATGTGCGCGGAACCCCTATTTGTTTATTTTTCTAAATACATTCAAATAT
GTATCCGCTCATGAGACAATAACCCTGATAAATGCTTCAATAATATTGAAAAAGGAAGAGTCCTGAGGCG
GAAAGAACCAGCTGTGGAATGTGTGTCAGTTAGGGTGTGGAAAGTCCCCAGGCTCCCCAGCAGGCAGAAG
TATGCAAAGCATGCATCTCAATTAGTCAGCAACCAGGTGTGGAAAGTCCCCAGGCTCCCCAGCAGGCAGA
AGTATGCAAAGCATGCATCTCAATTAGTCAGCAACCATAGTCCCGCCCCTAACTCCGCCCATCCCGCCCC
TAACTCCGCCCAGTTCCGCCCATTCTCCGCCCCATGGCTGACTAATTTTTTTTATTTATGCAGAGGCCGA
GGCCGCCTCGGCCTCTGAGCTATTCCAGAAGTAGTGAGGAGGCTTTTTTGGAGGCCTAGGCTTTTGCAAA
GATCGATCAAGAGACAGGATGAGGATCGTTTCGCATGATTGAACAAGATGGATTGCACGCAGGTTCTCCG
GCCGCTTGGGTGGAGAGGCTATTCGGCTATGACTGGGCACAACAGACAATCGGCTGCTCTGATGCCGCCG
TGTTCCGGCTGTCAGCGCAGGGGCGCCCGGTTCTTTTTGTCAAGACCGACCTGTCCGGTGCCCTGAATGA
ACTGCAAGACGAGGCAGCGCGGCTATCGTGGCTGGCCACGACGGGCGTTCCTTGCGCAGCTGTGCTCGAC
GTTGTCACTGAAGCGGGAAGGGACTGGCTGCTATTGGGCGAAGTGCCGGGGCAGGATCTCCTGTCATCTC
ACCTTGCTCCTGCCGAGAAAGTATCCATCATGGCTGATGCAATGCGGCGGCTGCATACGCTTGATCCGGC
TACCTGCCCATTCGACCACCAAGCGAAACATCGCATCGAGCGAGCACGTACTCGGATGGAAGCCGGTCTT
GTCGATCAGGATGATCTGGACGAAGAGCATCAGGGGCTCGCGCCAGCCGAACTGTTCGCCAGGCTCAAGG
CGAGCATGCCCGACGGCGAGGATCTCGTCGTGACCCATGGCGATGCCTGCTTGCCGAATATCATGGTGGA
AAATGGCCGCTTTTCTGGATTCATCGACTGTGGCCGGCTGGGTGTGGCGGACCGCTATCAGGACATAGCG
TTGGCTACCCGTGATATTGCTGAAGAGCTTGGCGGCGAATGGGCTGACCGCTTCCTCGTGCTTTACGGTA
TCGCCGCTCCCGATTCGCAGCGCATCGCCTTCTATCGCCTTCTTGACGAGTTCTTCTGAGCGGGACTCTG
GGGTTCGAAATGACCGACCAAGCGACGCCCAACCTGCCATCACGAGATTTCGATTCCACCGCCGCCTTCT
ATGAAAGGTTGGGCTTCGGAATCGTTTTCCGGGACGCCGGCTGGATGATCCTCCAGCGCGGGGATCTCAT
GCTGGAGTTCTTCGCCCACCCTAGGGGGAGGCTAACTGAAACACGGAAGGAGACAATACCGGAAGGAACC
CGCGCTATGACGGCAATAAAAAGACAGAATAAAACGCACGGTGTTGGGTCGTTTGTTCATAAACGCGGGG
TTCGGTCCCAGGGCTGGCACTCTGTCGATACCCCACCGAGACCCCATTGGGGCCAATACGCCCGCGTTTC
TTCCTTTTCCCCACCCCACCCCCCAAGTTCGGGTGAAGGCCCAGGGCTCGCAGCCAACGTCGGGGCGGCA
GGCCCTGCCATAGCCTCAGGTTACTCATATATACTTTAGATTGATTTAAAACTTCATTTTTAATTTAAAA
GGATCTAGGTGAAGATCCTTTTTGATAATCTCATGACCAAAATCCCTTAACGTGAGTTTTCGTTCCACTG
AGCGTCAGACCCCGTAGAAAAGATCAAAGGATCTTCTTGAGATCCTTTTTTTCTGCGCGTAATCTGCTGC
TTGCAAACAAAAAAACCACCGCTACCAGCGGTGGTTTGTTTGCCGGATCAAGAGCTACCAACTCTTTTTC
CGAAGGTAACTGGCTTCAGCAGAGCGCAGATACCAAATACTGTTCTTCTAGTGTAGCCGTAGTTAGGCCA
CCACTTCAAGAACTCTGTAGCACCGCCTACATACCTCGCTCTGCTAATCCTGTTACCAGTGGCTGCTGCC
AGTGGCGATAAGTCGTGTCTTACCGGGTTGGACTCAAGACGATAGTTACCGGATAAGGCGCAGCGGTCGG
GCTGAACGGGGGGTTCGTGCACACAGCCCAGCTTGGAGCGAACGACCTACACCGAACTGAGATACCTACA
GCGTGAGCTATGAGAAAGCGCCACGCTTCCCGAAGGGAGAAAGGCGGACAGGTATCCGGTAAGCGGCAGG
GTCGGAACAGGAGAGCGCACGAGGGAGCTTCCAGGGGGAAACGCCTGGTATCTTTATAGTCCTGTCGGGT
TTCGCCACCTCTGACTTGAGCGTCGATTTTTGTGATGCTCGTCAGGGGGGCGGAGCCTATGGAAAAACGC
CAGCAACGCGGCCTTTTTACGGTTCCTGGCCTTTTGCTGGCCTTTTGCTCACATGTTCTTTCCTGCGTTA
TCCCCTGATTCTGTGGATAACCGTATTACCGCCATGCATTAGTTATTAATAGTAATCAATTACGGGGTCA
TTAGTTCATAGCCCATATATGGAGTTCCG
